>Addgene plasmid #116010 | pVL44 - pVND7>> | addgene full sequence | sequence record 228503 | Addgene NGS Result
TTTTTATCCCCGGAAGCCTGTGGATAGAGGGTAGTTATCCACGTGAAACCGCTAATGCCCCGCAAAGCCT
TGATTCACGGGGCTTTCCGGCCCGCTCCAAAAACTATCCACGTGAAATCGCTAATCAGGGTACGTGAAAT
CGCTAATCGGAGTACGTGAAATCGCTAATAAGGTCACGTGAAATCGCTAATCAAAAAGGCACGTGAGAAC
GCTAATAGCCCTTTCAGATCAACAGCTTGCAAACACCCCTCGCTCCGGCAAGTAGTTACAGCAAGTAGTA
TGTTCAATTAGCTTTTCAATTATGAATATATATATCAATTATTGGTCGCCCTTGGCTTGTGGACAATGCG
CTACGCGCACCGGCTCCGCCCGTGGACAACCGCAAGCGGTTGCCCACCGTCGAGCGCCTTTGCCCACAAC
CCGGCGGCCGGCCGCAACAGATCGTTTTATAAATTTTTTTTTTTGAAAAAGAAAAAGCCCGAAAGGCGGC
AACCTCTCGGGCTTCTGGATTTCCGATCCCCGGAATTAGATCTTGGCAGGATATATTGTGGTGTAACGTT
GGATCTGGCTGAGAACGCCAGCTGTGCATGCTTGGTCTAGAATACGGTACCCCTGGATTTTGGTTTTAGG
AATTAGAAATTTTATTGATAGAAGTATTTTACAAATACAAATACATACTAAGGGTTTCTTATATGCTCAA
CACATGAGCGAAACCCTATAAGAACCCTAATTCCCTTATCTGGGAACTACTCACACATTATTATAGAGAG
AGATAGATTTGTAGAGAGAGACTGGTGATTTCAGCGGGCATGCCTGCAGGTCGACCTGCAGCCAAGCTAG
GCATGATCTAACCCTCTGTCTCTGGCGTCGCGACTGCGAAATTTCGCGAGGGTTTCCGAGATGGTGATTG
CGCTTCGCAGATCTCCAGGCGCGTGGGTGCGGACGTAGTCAGCGCCATTGCCGATCGCGTGAAGTTCCGC
CGCAAGGCTCGCTGGACCCAGATCCTTTACAGGAAGGCCAACGGTGGCGCCCAAGAAGGATTTCCGCGAC
ACCGAGACAAGTAGCGGAAGCCCCAACGCCGACTTCAGCTTTTGAAGGTTCGACAGCACGTGCAGCGATG
TTTCCGGTGCGGGGCTCAAGAAAAATCCCATCCCCGGATCGAGGATGAGCCGGTCGGCAGCGACCCCGCT
CCGTCGCAAGGCGGAAACCCGCGCCTCGAAGAACCGCACAATCTCGTCGAGCGCGTCTTCGGGTCGAAGG
TGACCGGTGCGGGTGGCGATGCCATCCCGCTGCGCTGAGTGCATAACCACCAGCCTGCAGTCCGCCTCAG
CAATATCGGGATAGAGCGCAGGGTCAGGAAATCCTTGGATATCGTTCAGGTAGCCCACGCCGCGCTTGAG
CGCATAGCGCTGGGTTTCCGGTTGGAAGCTGTCGATTGAAACACGGTGCATCTGATCGGACAGGGCGTCT
AAGAGCGGCGCAATACGTCTGATCTCATCGGCCGGCGATACAGGCCTCGCGTCCGGATGGCTGGCGGCCG
GTCCGACATCCACGACGTCTGATCCGACTCGCAGCATTTCGATCGCCGCGGTGACAGCGCCGGCGGGGTC
TAGCCGCCGGCTCTCATCGAAGAAGGAGTCCTCGGTGAGATTCAGAATGCCGAACACCGTCACCATGCAC
TTTACTCTTCCACCATTGCTTGTAATGGAAGTAATGTCAGTGTTGACCTTCTTAACTGGGAATCCAGTCA
TGGATTTGAGGCCGCCGAATGGAGCCACCGCGGCCGATTGCACCGTAGAAGCACGGCTGACTGTAGTCAC
AGCTGAAGAGGATATCATAGAAGCCATGGCGATTTGGTGTATCGAGATTGGTTATGAAATTCAGATGCTA
GTGTAATGTATTGGTAATTTGGGAAGATATAATAGGAAGCAAGGCTATTTATCCATTTCTGAAAAGGCGA
AATGGCGTCACCGCGAGCGTCACGCGCATTCCGTTCTTGCTGTAAAGCGTTGTTTGGTACACTTTTGACT
AGCGAGGCTTGGCGTGTCAGCGTATCTATTCAAAAGTCGTTAATGGCTGCGGATCAAGAAAAAGTTGGAA
TAGAAACAGAATACCCGCGAAATTCAGGCCCGGTTGCCATGTCCTACACGCCGAAATAAACGACCAAATT
AGTAGAAAAATAAAAACTGACTCGGATACTTACGTCACGTCTTGCGCACTGATTTGAAAAGGATCCTAGT
AACATACACTTTCACTTGTGATCATCAATTTACTTGAGAGTCGTTTCTTCAAAGTTTCAAACTTTCCACA
ACAGAAACTCTACTTAAGATGATCAAGGCATTGTCAAATGAAATGCTTTGGAAGGAAGAAACTGCCTCTC
CTTCGTTAAACCAAGCTCAGTATCTTGCAGTTTCCTCTCATCAGACATATCAATGCTTGGACAAAGGTAC
GAACCATTTTCTACATTTGTGGGACATTACAGGCATTTCTTAGCAACAACGAATGTTCATCATACTCAGA
ACCTAAAAGATTAACATGTTCAAGCCATCCTTAGAACCCAACAGCTCAACACTTTCGCTACATCTATTAC
TAGAGGCCAACAATTGGACTATTTACAAGTTTCGCAGAACTGCACTAAACAGAGTCGAGTCACTTTGCAG
GCGTATTAAACAAAAGAAGCACAGATAATAAAAACGAAGCGATGATAAAGAAGAAGTTCGACTTGTCATT
AGAAAGAAAGAGATAACAGGAACGGAAACATAGTAGAACACTTATTCATCAGGGATTATACAAGGCCCCA
AAACACAAACCACCAAAGTTTTACATGAAACGAAACATTGAACTTCTTAAGCATAACAGAGACGAGATGC
AGCTAAAGCTCATCATGACCTGACTTGTACAGCTCGTCCATGCCGAGAGTGATCCCGGCGGCGGTCACGA
ACTCCAGCAGGACCATGTGATCGCGCTTCTCGTTGGGGTCTTTGCTCAGCTTGGACTGGGTGCTCAGGTA
GTGGTTGTCGGGCAGCAGCACGGGGCCGTCGCCGATGGGGGTGTTCTGCTGGTAGTGGTCGGCGAGCTGC
ACGCCGCCGTCCTCGATGTTGTGGCGGATCTTGAAGTTGGCCTTGATGCCGTTCTTCTGCTTGTCGGCGG
TGATATAGACGTTGTCGCTAAAGTAGTTGTACTCCAGCTTGTGCCCCAGGATGTTGCCGTCCTCCTTGAA
GTCGATGCCCTTCAGCTCGATGCGGTTCACCAGGGTGTCGCCCTCGAACTTCACCTCGGCGCGGGTCTTG
TAGTTGCCGTCGTCCTTGAAGAAGATGGTGCGCTCCTGGACGTAGCCTTCGGGCATGGCGGACTTGAAGA
AGTCGTGCTGCTTCATGTGGTCGGGGTAGCGGGCGAAGCACTGCACGCCCCAGGACAGGGTGGTCACGAG
GGTGGGCCAGGGCACGGGCAGCTTGCCGGTGGTGCAGATGAACTTCAGGGTCAGCTTGCCGTAGGTGGCA
TCGCCCTCGCCCTCGCCGGACACGCTGAACTTGTGGCCGTTTACGTCGCCGTCCAGCTCGACCAGGATGG
GCACCACCCCGGTGAACAGCTCCTCGCCCTTGCTCACCATTGTTGAGCCACTAGTGGCTGGATTGGGCAG
GAGATAGAGGGAAAGAGCTAAGAAGAGAGCGAGTGTGAAGGCTTTCATTGTTCGTCCTCTCCAAATGAAA
TGAACTTCCTTATATAGAGGAAGGGTCTTGCGAAGATCGATCCACTAGTCTTTCAATTGTGAGCGCTCAC
AATTCTTTCTCTTCCCTTTCTTCTTTCTAGTCTTTCAATTGTGAGCGCTCACAATTCTTTCTCTTCCCTT
TCTTCTTTCTAGTCTTTCAATTGTGAGCGCTCACAATTCTTTCTCTTCCCTTTCTTCTTTCTAGTCTTTC
AATTGTGAGCGCTCACAATTCTTTCTCTTCCCTTTCTTCTTTCTAGATTTCTTGAGCTCGACATATGCAT
AGGTTGTGACCAGGCATCATAGCCCCTACAGAACATCTTGCCTACTCATAGTCCTTCTACGTGGATCAGA
AGGTTTTGACTTGGACTTCTTAATTGAAACCTCTTACTCGATGAGAGGGTTTCTCAATTAAATTTATTTT
TTAACTCATTTTTTTTATTTATTATTATATGCTCAATATTGATCATGGTCAATTTTTTAAAAAATATGAA
TAAAAAGTTTTTTGTGTTTATGTTTTTTTTTGTTTTTTTTCATCACCTTCTTCACATGTAAACATTTGTA
GTACATATTAATACGTACATTAATTAATTATATACATGGTGAACATATGATTTCGATTCAAATCGTGCAT
TTTGGGTTTGAGTTACAAATTTGAGGTTTGATTTGAAATTTTGAAAGTTAGGAGTCTGATCAGAAATTAC
AAGTTCTCTTAACTAATAGGCCACCACTCAAATAAAAAATTAATGGGGGTAGAATGTATGGATGAGTTAC
AAATTTGGACAACAGAATAAATGAATAGAAAAACAAAGGGACTAATTTTTAAAAAAAACAAATCCACCTT
TGTGAAATTCAACAACAAATTTCTACGTAATAAACACAAACTTCTTTTACAAATAGACAGTTATAAATGT
TATTTTCCAGATGGAACAATTAAATCATAGAATACAAATCAATATATAGAAGTGTGTTTTTTTTTAAGCA
GTTACTCTTTTTTTGGGTTTGGTGGGGTATCTTCATCATCGAATAGATAGTTATATACATCATCCATTGT
AGTGGTATTAAACATCCCTGTAGTGATTCCAAACGCGTTATACGCAGTTTGGTCCGTCCAACCAGGTGAC
AGTGGTTTTGAATTATTACCATCATCAATTTTACTAGCCGTGATTTCATTATTCATGAAGTTATCATGAA
CGTTAGAGGAGGCAATTGGTTGTGAAAGCGCTTGAGAATTTGTTTGAGTTGTTATGAGGTTCGGACCGTT
GCTACTGTTAGTGAAAGTGAAGGACAATGAGCTATCAGCAATATTCCCACTTTGATTAAAATTGGCGAAT
TCCGATCCACTAGTGGTTTTTCTTTTCACCAGTGAGACGGGCAACAGCTGATTGCCCTTCACCGCCTGGC
CCTGAGAGAGTTGCAGCAAGCGGTCCACGCTGGTTTGCCCCAGCAGGCGAAAATCCTGTTTGATGGTGGT
TAACGGCGGGATATAACATGAGCTGTCTTCGGTATCGTCGTATCCCACTACCGAGATATCCGCACCAACG
CGCAGCCCGGACTCGGTAATGGCGCGCATTGCGCCCAGCGCCATCTGATCGTTGGCAACCAGCATCGCAG
TGGGAACGATGCCCTCATTCAGCATTTGCATGGTTTGTTGAAAACCGGACATGGCACTCCAGTCGCCTTC
CCGTTCCGCTATCGGCTGAATTTGATTGCGAGTGAGATATTTATGCCAGCCAGCCAGACGCAGACGCGCC
GAGACAGAACTTAATGGGCCCGCTAACAGCGCGATTTGCTGGTGACCCAATGCGACCAGATGCTCCACGC
CCAGTCGCGTACCGTCTTCATGGGAGAAAATAATACTGTTGATGGGTGTCTGGTCAGAGACATCAAGAAA
TAACGCCGGAACATTAGTGCAGGCAGCTTCCACAGCAATGGCATCCTGGTCATCCAGCGGATAGTTAATG
ATCAGCCCACTGACGCGTTGCGCGAGAAGATTGTGCACCGCCGCTTTACAGGCTTCGACGCCGCTTCGTT
CTACCATCGACACCACCACGCTGGCACCCAGTTGATCGGCGCGAGATTTAATCGCCGCGACAATTTGCGA
CGGCGCGTGCAGGGCCAAGCTCGAGGTCGCGACACCGATCAGCAAGCTTTGTTTACCAGCCAGCTGCTGC
GCAACACGGTTCGGGATGTAGTTGAGCTCAGCCATGGCAGCTTCAACTTTTTCCCGGGTTTTAGCGCTAA
CATGTGAAGCCTGGTTAACCACTCTAGAAACGGTTTGATGAGAAACGCCGGCGTATTCAGCGACGTCGTA
TAACGTTACCGGTTTGCTAGTAGATTTTTGATGAAACAGAAGCTTTTTGATATTTCCATTTGAATATTTT
GGTATCTGATTAGTGATGATTTCAGCTAACATCTCTGGGAATTCAATACTCATGGTCTTATCCAAAAATG
TCTGGAAGCAGTAGGTAAGGAGATTCTCAACCACCTCATGCATGGAGTCCAGAAGCTTTGTCAGTTGGTA
AAACCGTTGCCAGTTCTGACTGGAGTTCCCTTCCCTTTTGACGATGGCTTTTCCTAGCTCTTTGATATAA
GTCATTCGAATCTCATCAAATAACTCTTGGCTCTTCAGACCTTCCTTAGGAACTGAGGAGAGAAGCAGTA
AGGTTTTCATACAGAGATACTCTTCATAGGATACCTGCAATCTTTGTAATTCAGAGGAGACAAACAGCAT
GTGTTTACATTGGTCATACATGCAGGGTAGAGACATTCTCTGCTCATTAATAATCAGATCAGGAGCAAAG
CAGAGCAGGTTTCCACTTGATTGTCTGTATGATCTCCAACCCAGGGCAAATGCCATGAGAAACATCCATG
AGTACTGTAGCAGGGTCATTTGGTCATCCAGGTGTAAGTTTCTGAAGCCTGGTATCGCCTTTGCCCATTT
CACTGCTGCAATCACTTGACGCCCACCTAACATGTTGAGTGTGGTCATAATTCTCCATGCTGAATCTGGA
ACAGAGCTATCATATCCTGCATACAACACCTCGGGTTCAATCACCTCCAGCAGTGACACCAAGGTAGGGG
TGAGCTGTGGTAATGCTGCAGGAACTATTGTTTTGTTAGGATTTTCCGAAGTGTCTTGTGAGACTCCTGC
AGTGGCTTGCTGAATCCCTTTGATTTTTTTCTTTGTTTTTCGAGCTTCACTAGCCATTGTGTTCCACGAT
GATCCTATAAACGTATTTAATTTGGAAAATTGTTAGAGAAATGAGTAAGAAACAAGATGGAGAAGTGGCA
GAGAAGAGAATGATATGAAGGAAAATGAAATGTATATAAACATAAGCGTGTCTTTTTGGAAGCTATTGCG
AAAACCTTAGACAAACAAGGCACAACCTTAAAGTTTTGTATTTGGGACCAAAACCAAAGCCTATTACAAG
CTTCGTTATATTTAATTATAAGAAAGGGATCGAATGGCTCTTGGGTCCAATGAAATTCCAAAAGCTGTAT
GTTGGGTAATGATAGTGATGTTACACACGGACGCACACGATAATATACTATATACCTATAAATATACAAA
CACATATATATATATATACATGTAACTAGATATTATATCCAAAAGCTTGGATCTTTAAGCTTAAGGCTAT
CGCTATTATATGTTGCTGATGATGGTTATGATGTATTTTTATGGGACCACCCAACAATGGAGGAGCTGTT
ACTATTTTAAAAGAAAAAATGCAAAAGCTTGATAGAGAAAGTTTTTGGACCAGAAAAAAATATTAGGTTT
AAGGGTTTGTTTCGCCTTCTACATACCGAACGATGCTTATAAATGAAAAGATTGAAACTTTGTATAATAT
GTACTATATATAATGACATAAGGTAGTATTATAAGACCAAAAATATACAAGCAGTACTGTATATATCTGT
AACTATATGTAAAATAATCGTATATAAAGGCTATGTAGCCGAAAAGCTTGACGGGTGGAAGTCACTGAGG
TTGGAGTGTGTTACACACTCTTTGTCTTGAGTTATTTTCCTAGACTATCTATATAATATAAATTATATTA
TGGTGCAACAACAATTAATTTCCAAGAAACAATAATATCTTAGAAACACACATAGATTCCGAAATCCCCA
CCATGATTGATTTCAATTCCCCAGTTTACTCTAATATTTGTGGGTCAATCTCAACAGGACCACACACATG
TATACTATTCAAGATATGAAACGATACAAAACGATACTATATGTAATATGTATGTATTTTTGAATAATAA
AAACGTAAAACACAAACGCCGATGTATCATCATCTGGTTCGTGCATGAAGTGAGTACAGCAACAAAACAA
AAAAACCCTAAAAGGAGCAATGGGGTGAAACTTACGAGCTAATAAAGATTGGACGAAGGGCTTGTTATTT
GCAAGCGATTTTCACAAGAACGATCTAAAAGAGAGTAGCAAAAGGAAGAAGGAGAGGAAGATTGAAATCT
CTGGTGGTGTGGATCAAATGATTGTTAATATAGCAAAGACAAGGAGAGTTTGGCTTTTGATTAGATCACA
TGCATATGGACCAGCTAGAAATCTTAGAGTGTATATATAGGTTTATGCGAGTATGCTTAATTATATGTAT
ATGGTAAGTGTGTGACATGTGGGTGCAAAATGATGATATAAGAAGAAGGAGAAGAAGAAGAAGAAGGAGA
TGAAGGAAAGGTTTGATTGCGCGTGGGATAGACATCTACGGTTTGTTTTTGGTCGGCGTCTCTCTCTCTC
TCTTACCGCAATTTTTTGTTTAAAGTTTTTCCAATCTTCTCCACTTTACCGGCAGTTACTGCACAAGCCA
AACCTTTTTTTTATTTGTCTATTGCTCATTAGTTATTATTACATCACACAAGACAAATCCTTTAGATTAA
CGGTTTTTATGTGGCGTAATTAGGTCAAATGGATGTTCCGAATATATCCAAAAACTTCAGTTTGATTGGA
TAATATTTCATAACACGATTCCATGTATTATCAATAAAATCAGATGACAAAAAAATTACGTTTTGAATAT
AATTAATCTATTTTCTTAAAACACTATGTTCAGCTACACACCATAAATTCTTATACCATGTAAGATATTT
TCAGTAATAAAAACTAGTTATAAATTGTGAGTGGCTTGTTGGAAATTCACAATTCAAGGATTAAAAAGGA
CTGGATTTGTAAACCCGAAGAAGAACTACAGAAATATATTCCTATATGTTTGCTGGATCAGGTACTGATG
AAATGTGTCTTAGTTTTAGTATGTCTTATTAACCCATAGATAAGACACGTAATACCTCAAAGTTGTTGAG
ATATTACTATTAACTTTTTTGTCAAAGAGATATTACTATTAACTTATTAAGTATATAAACATCTCAACGT
CGAAAGGATTTACACGCATGTACATTTATGGATTACTACGTAAATCTCACTCAATATACCACCGCAGCTA
ATTTTATAATGTGAGTCTAGCTAGATCCACTCGAAACCACAATCTCAACTTTTTCTTAAATGATTAAACT
AAACTCAGATTTATAGTAAACCTAAAGGAACGAACATTGGCCATTAAAACATCAGGAATCGTGTATATAT
GAACATTATATTATGAAAGAAAAAATAAGGAGAAGAGTAAAACACAGGAATATGTTTCATATGTTCTTAA
GTCTTTCTCCAGCAATCCAGCTCCCATTGTCTGGTTTGGTGGCGCCGTCCTTAACACGTGTCATTACGAA
TGTAAGACACGTAAGATTCAGACCTGTTTCTATCACATAACTAATCATTTGTTCCTCATCTGATTTATCC
GCTTGCACGGGTCCACCCAAAGCCGTTGGCTGTCGTTTCTTTTACCTCATCACCTTTCGGCTTAAGGTGA
CGTCATCTCAGTAACTCTTTGACCCTAGTCCAAAGAAAAATCCAAAATACTTAACATATGACAAGGTAGA
CACAGAATTCGAGGAGAATGGATATATAAAACAGAAAAAATGAAAATTATAACAAATATTGGGTACCAAA
AATAGAAAAGGCAAAAGAGGTAGCACTTGATTTGGAGTCAGATTCACATGCATGCCTATTTGTCTACTGC
GCGAGGGAGAGAGAGCCTTTTGTTCAAATCCCAAGACCATCTATCCATTAACCCTTTCACACCATTCACT
TTTTTCGTTATATAAATGTCCCTCGATCCCTAATTTTCCTTTCTCTAATCATAGTGTCTCTAAGTCTCGT
TATACACACACACGTATATAACAATATAACCCCTAATTCTTTGCAGTCGAACCATATTTATGGACTCTTT
TATGTATGGCAATATGGCATATACGAGTTACGTTCACCATGTAGAATGACTACGCTTTTTTTCTTTTTCT
TTCAGTTTCGGTTTAGTTTGATACTACTAATTTTGGATATATCATGAAGCACCAAAGCATATCTAAGCAT
GCCTTTTGTTTCTCCAAAAAGATAAAATGATTTCATATATATATTTTTATTAAAAGAATTGGCTATATAT
GTTACGTATAGATTGATTTTACTAAGTCGTGTCATGAGATAGCAAATCATGTGTTTTTCTTATTTACAGA
TTATCGAAGCTTTTTGAACTATACTTTTATCAGTTTTATTATCTATACATATGATGCATTGAACTACATA
TATGGATGGTCACAACTCACAAATCATAGTGCGTGTGTACTTGCCACTCTCCACTAATTATAATTAGCGG
TAACTGTAATTAGTGGGTTTAGCAATTTAATTTTTGACTTTTTTCACTCAGCATACGTCAACGTGCTAAG
GTGGTACCTGGTGCGATCGCTGTTGGCGCGCCGTGTTTAATTAAGGTTGCGGCCGCTTACTTCGTCCGAG
CCTAGTTCGAGCCTTGACAGGATATATTGGCGGGTAAACTAAGTCGCTGTATGTGTTTGTTTGAGATCTC
ATGTGAGCAAAAGGCCAGCAAAAGGCCAGGAACCGTAAAAAGGCCGCGTTGCTGGCGTTTTTCCATAGGC
TCCGCCCCCCTGACGAGCATCACAAAAATCGACGCTCAAGTCAGAGGTGGCGAAACCCGACAGGACTATA
AAGATACCAGGCGTTTCCCCCTGGAAGCTCCCTCGTGCGCTCTCCTGTTCCGACCCTGCCGCTTACCGGA
TACCTGTCCGCCTTTCTCCCTTCGGGAAGCGTGGCGCTTTCTCATAGCTCACGCTGTAGGTATCTCAGTT
CGGTGTAGGTCGTTCGCTCCAAGCTGGGCTGTGTGCACGAACCCCCCGTTCAGCCCGACCGCTGCGCCTT
ATCCGGTAACTATCGTCTTGAGTCCAACCCGGTAAGACACGACTTATCGCCACTGGCAGCAGCCACTGGT
AACAGGATTAGCAGAGCGAGGTATGTAGGCGGTGCTACAGAGTTCTTGAAGTGGTGGCCTAACTACGGCT
ACACTAGAAGAACAGTATTTGGTATCTGCGCTCTGCTGAAGCCAGTTACCTTCGGAAGAAGAGTTGGTAG
CTCTTGATCCGGCAAACAAACCACCGCTGGTAGCGGTGGTTTTTTTGTTTGCAAGCAGCAGATTACGCGC
AGAAAAAAAGGATCTCAAGAAGATCCTTTGATCTTTTCTACGGGGTCTGACGCTCAGTGGAACGAAAACT
CACGTTAAGGGATTTTGGTCATGAGATTATCAAAAAGGATCTTCACCTAGATCCTTTTAAATTAAAAATG
AAGTTTTAAATCAATCTAAAGTATATATGTGTAACATTGGTCTAGTGATTATTTGCCGACTACCTTGGTG
ATCTCGCCTTTCACGTAGTGAACAAATTCTTCCAACTGATCTGCGCGCGAGGCCAAGCGATCTTCTTGTC
CAAGATAAGCCTGCCTAGCTTCAAGTATGACGGGCTGATACTGGGCCGGCAGGCGCTCCATTGCCCAGTC
GGCAGCGACATCCTTCGGCGCGATTTTGCCGGTTACTGCGCTGTACCAAATGCGGGACAACGTAAGCACT
ACATTTCGCTCATCGCCAGCCCAGTCGGGCGGCGAGTTCCATAGCGTTAAGGTTTCATTTAGCGCCTCAA
ATAGATCCTGTTCAGGAACCGGATCAAAGAGTTCCTCCGCCGCTGGACCTACCAAGGCAACGCTATGTTC
TCTTGCTTTTGTCAGCAAGATAGCCAGATCAATGTCGATCGTGGCTGGCTCGAAGATACCTGCAAGAATG
TCATTGCGCTGCCATTCTCCAAATTGCAGTTCGCGCTTAGCTGGATAACGCCACGGAATGATGTCGTCGT
GCACAACAATGGTGACTTCTACAGCGCGGAGAATCTCGCTCTCTCCAGGGGAAGCCGAAGTTTCCAAAAG
GTCGTTGATCAAAGCTCGCCGCGTTGTTTCATCAAGCCTTACGGTCACCGTAACCAGCAAATCAATATCA
CTGTGTGGCTTCAGGCCGCCATCCACTGCGGAGCCGTACAAATGTACGGCCAGCAACGTCGGTTCGAGAT
GGCGCTCGATGACGCCAACTACCTCTGATAGTTGAGTCGATACTTCGGCGATCACCGCTTCCCTCATAAC
ACCCCTTGTATTACTGTTTATGTAAGCAGACAGTTTTATTGTTCATGATGATATATTTTTATCTTGTGCA
ATGTAACATCAGAGATTTTGAGACACAACGTGGCTTTGTTGAATAAATCGAACTTTTGCTGAGTTGAAGG
ATCAGATCACGCATCTTCCCGACAACGCAGACCGTTCCGTGGCAAAGCAAAAGTTCAAAATCACCAACTG
GTCCACCTACAACAAAGCTCTCATCAACCGTGGCTCCCTCACTTTCTGGCTGGATGATGGGGCGATTCAG
GCGATCCCCATCCAACAGCCCGCCGTCGAGCGGGCT
Features (pLannotate 1.2.2; 22 found; start..end, strand, type, name):
    534..556     +  misc_feature   LB T-DNA repeat: left border repeat from nopaline C58 T-DNA (truncated)
    613..769     -  polyA_signal   CaMV poly(A) signal (fragment): cauliflower mosaic virus polyadenylation signal
    808..825     -  misc_feature   MCS (fragment): pUC18/19 multiple cloning site
    840..1676    -  CDS            sulI: DHP1_CORGT - Protein inferred from homology: Swiss-Prot protein existence level 3. Catalyzes the condensation of para-aminobenzoate (pABA) with 6-hydroxymethyl-7,8-dihydropterin diphosphate (DHPt-PP) to form 7,8- dihydropteroate (H2Pte), the immediate precursor of folate derivatives. From Corynebacterium glutamicum (Brevibacterium saccharolyticum).
   1674..1847    -  CDS            RBCS.3A (fragment): RBS3_PEA - Experimental evidence at protein level: Swiss-Prot protein existence level 1. RuBisCO catalyzes two reactions: the carboxylation of D- ribulose 1,5-bisphosphate, the primary event in carbon dioxide fixation, as well as the oxidative fragmentation of the pentose substrate. Both reactions occur simultaneously and in competition at the same active site. Although the small subunit is not catalytic it is essential for maximal activity (Probable). Binds to abscisic acid (ABA); only half of the possible binding sites are occupied in the crystal; and there are indications this is a low affi
   1850..2230    -  promoter       MAS promoter: mannopine synthase promoter (Velten et al., 1984)
   2894..3610    -  CDS            mTurquoise2: mTurquoise2 is a basic (constitutively fluorescent) cyan fluorescent protein published in 2012, derived from Aequorea victoria. It is reported to be a rapidly-maturing monomer with very low acid sensitivity.
   3620..3688    -  CDS            SPOR1_IPOBA (fragment): Experimental evidence at transcript level: Swiss-Prot protein existence level 2. Major tuberous root protein. From Ipomoea batatas (Sweet potato) (Convolvulus batatas).
   3695..3741    -  promoter       minimal CaMV 35S promoter: minimal 35S promoter from cauliflower mosaic virus
   3765..3784    +  protein_bind   lac operator (symmetric): The lac repressor binds to the lac operator to inhibit transcription in E. coli. This inhibition can be relieved by adding lactose or isopropyl-β-D-thiogalactopyranoside (IPTG). The symmetric lac operator was optimized for tight binding of lac repressor. lac repressor encoded by lacI
   3817..3836    +  protein_bind   lac operator (symmetric): The lac repressor binds to the lac operator to inhibit transcription in E. coli. This inhibition can be relieved by adding lactose or isopropyl-β-D-thiogalactopyranoside (IPTG). The symmetric lac operator was optimized for tight binding of lac repressor. lac repressor encoded by lacI
   3869..3888    +  protein_bind   lac operator (symmetric): The lac repressor binds to the lac operator to inhibit transcription in E. coli. This inhibition can be relieved by adding lactose or isopropyl-β-D-thiogalactopyranoside (IPTG). The symmetric lac operator was optimized for tight binding of lac repressor. lac repressor encoded by lacI
   3921..3940    +  protein_bind   lac operator (symmetric): The lac repressor binds to the lac operator to inhibit transcription in E. coli. This inhibition can be relieved by adding lactose or isopropyl-β-D-thiogalactopyranoside (IPTG). The symmetric lac operator was optimized for tight binding of lac repressor. lac repressor encoded by lacI
   4692..5036    -  CDS            GAL4 activation domain: activation domain of the GAL4 transcriptional activator; Saccharomyces cerevisiae GAL4 (truncated)
   5052..6035    -  CDS            lacI (fragment): LACI_ECOLI - Experimental evidence at protein level: Swiss-Prot protein existence level 1. Repressor of the lactose operon. Binds allolactose as an inducer. From Escherichia coli (strain K12).
   6045..6917    -  CDS            Nr3c1 (fragment): GCR_RAT - Also known as Grl. Experimental evidence at protein level: Swiss-Prot protein existence level 1. [Isoform A]: Has transcriptional activation and repression activity. Mediates glucocorticoid-induced apoptosis. Promotes accurate chromosome segregation during mitosis. May act as a tumor suppressor. May play a negative role in adipogenesis through the regulation of lipolytic and antilipogenic gene expression. From Rattus norvegicus (Rat).
   8371..8388    +  CDS            CIBN (fragment): N-terminal portion of the CIB1 transcription factor from Arabidopsis thaliana binds to CRY2 (cryptochrome 2) that has absorbed blue light (Kennedy et al., 2010)
  10585..10609   +  misc_feature   RB T-DNA repeat: right border repeat from nopaline C58 T-DNA
  10700..11288   -  rep_origin     ori: high-copy-number ColE1/pMB1/pBR322/pUC origin of replication
  11462..12247   -  CDS            aadA: S3AD_SHIFL - Experimental evidence at protein level: Swiss-Prot protein existence level 1. Mediates bacterial resistance to the antibiotics streptomycin and spectinomycin. From Shigella flexneri.
  12432..12533   +  CDS            TRA2_ECOLX (fragment): Protein predicted: Swiss-Prot protein existence level 4. Required for transposition of transposon Tn903. From Escherichia coli.
  12538..407     +  rep_origin     pSa ori (across the origin): origin of replication from bacterial plasmid pSa
