[The description below was written by a language model from this plasmid's Addgene catalogue record and pLannotate feature annotations shown in this document.]
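Description:
pVL44 - pVND7>> is a plant binary T-DNA plasmid of about 12.6 kb, assembled by the GreenGate method in the Z003 destination backbone. It serves as a "driver line" construct for dexamethasone-inducible, cell type-specific gene expression in Arabidopsis thaliana. The backbone carries a high-copy ColE1/pUC-type origin for E. coli, a pSa origin (the type generally used for maintenance in Agrobacterium), and an aadA gene giving spectinomycin resistance. Nopaline-type left and right border repeats flank the roughly 9.9 kb insert that is transferred into the plant genome.

The insert combines two sets of GreenGate A–F modules joined through F-H and H-A adapters. In the first unit, the Arabidopsis VND7 promoter and VND7 terminator direct tissue-specific expression of GR-LhG4. This synthetic transcription factor appears in the feature table as a rat glucocorticoid receptor fragment fused to a lacI DNA-binding portion and a GAL4 activation domain. The GR portion makes the activator's function dependent on dexamethasone. Once induced, LhG4 binds the pOp4 promoter of the second unit, annotated as four lac operators upstream of a minimal CaMV 35S promoter. That promoter drives mTurquoise2 with an N-terminal signal peptide (matched to sweet potato sporamin) and a C-terminal HDEL retention signal, terminated by tUBQ10. The result is an ER-localised cyan reporter that marks the cells in which the driver is active. Plant selection uses a sulfadiazine resistance cassette near the left border: a MAS promoter, a pea RbcS transit peptide fused to sulI, and a CaMV poly(A) signal. The short CIBN and Tn903 annotations are probably incidental matches. According to the associated toolkit, the same LhG4 driver can also trans-activate other pOp-controlled effector genes.
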