Addgene plasmid #116010: pVL44 - pVND7>>
Purpose: destination vector for GreenGate cloning method, contains 2x a set of modules from A-F, "Driver line", tissues-specific promoter, Dex-inducible mTurquoise2 expression
Depositing lab: Thomas Greb. Depositing organization: Universitaet Heidelberg. Publication: A Comprehensive Toolkit for Inducible, Cell Type-Specific Gene Expression in Arabidopsis. Schurholz AK, Lopez-Salmeron V, Li Z, Forner J, Wenzl C, Gaillochet C, Augustin S, Vilches-Barro A, Fuchs M, Gebert M, Lohmann JU, Greb T, Wolf S. Plant Physiol. 2018 Jul 19. pii: pp.18.00463. doi: 10.1104/pp.18.00463. PubMed 30026289.
Backbone
  Vector backbone: Z003
  Vector type: Plant Expression
  Selectable markers: Sulfadiazine, mTurquoise
Growth in bacteria
  Bacterial resistance: Spectinomycin, 50 μg/mL
  Growth temperature: 37°C
  Growth strain: NEB Stable
  Copy number: High Copy
Gene/Insert
  Gene/Insert name: pVND7:GR-LhG4:tVND7:F-H adapter-H-A adapter::pOp4:SP(ER)-mTurquoise2-HDEL:tUBQ10::SulfR
  Species: A. thaliana (mustard weed)
  Insert size (bp): 9898
  Tag / fusion protein: SP(ER) (N terminal on insert); HDEL (C terminal on insert)
  Cloning method: Restriction Enzyme; 5′ cloning site Unknown (unknown if destroyed); 3′ cloning site Unknown (unknown if destroyed)
Terms and licenses: Academic/Nonprofit Terms; Industry Terms: Not Available to Industry
How to cite: pVL44 - pVND7>> was a gift from Thomas Greb (Addgene plasmid # 116010 ; http://n2t.net/addgene:116010 ; RRID:Addgene_116010)
